Addgene plasmid #55668: RAP2C
Purpose: expression of mouse RAP2C
Depositing lab: Julian Downward. Depositing organization: Cancer Research UK. Publication: RAS and RHO families of GTPases directly regulate distinct phosphoinositide 3-kinase isoforms. Fritsch R, de Krijger I, Fritsch K, George R, Reason B, Kumar MS, Diefenbacher M, Stamp G, Downward J. Cell. 2013 May 23;153(5):1050-63. doi: 10.1016/j.cell.2013.04.031. PubMed 23706742.
Backbone
  Vector backbone: pGEX2T
  Backbone manufacturer: GE Healthcare Life Sciences
  Backbone size w/o insert (bp): 4948
  Vector type: Bacterial Expression
Growth in bacteria
  Bacterial resistance: Ampicillin, 100 μg/mL
  Growth temperature: 37°C
  Growth strain: BL21 codon plus ril de3
  Copy number: High Copy
Gene/Insert
  Gene/Insert name: RAP2C
  Species: M. musculus (mouse)
  Entrez Gene: Rap2c (a.k.a. RP23-15D12.2, 2010200P20Rik, AI194294, AL022976)
  Promoter: lac
  Cloning method: Restriction Enzyme; 5′ cloning site BamHI (not destroyed); 3′ cloning site EcoRI (not destroyed)
  Sequencing primers: 5′ lac promoter; 3′ GST-R
Terms and licenses: Academic/Nonprofit Terms; Industry Terms: Not Available to Industry
How to cite: RAP2C was a gift from Julian Downward (Addgene plasmid # 55668 ; http://n2t.net/addgene:55668 ; RRID:Addgene_55668)
