[The description below was written by a language model from this plasmid's Addgene catalogue record.]
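Description:
RAP2C is a bacterial expression plasmid built on the pGEX2T backbone (about 4.9 kb without insert), carrying the mouse Rap2c coding sequence, which encodes a small GTPase of the RAP subfamily within the RAS superfamily. The insert was placed by restriction cloning between the BamHI and EcoRI sites of the vector's polylinker, and both sites were retained, so the fragment can be excised or transferred with the same enzymes. The plasmid is maintained at high copy number in E. coli under ampicillin selection, and the record lists a BL21-derived, codon-supplemented expression strain as the host, consistent with use for protein production rather than simple propagation.

The record gives the promoter as lac. pGEX-series vectors generally drive expression from an IPTG-inducible lac-type (tac) promoter and fuse the cloned gene to the C-terminus of glutathione S-transferase, with a thrombin cleavage site between GST and the insert in pGEX2T. The catalogue entry does not explicitly list a GST tag, but the backbone and the GST-related sequencing primer are consistent with a GST–RAP2C fusion that can be purified on glutathione resin. No feature table accompanies the record, so the exact reading frame, linker and any mutations in the insert cannot be confirmed.

The stated purpose is expression of mouse RAP2C. The associated publication concerns direct regulation of phosphoinositide 3-kinase isoforms by RAS and RHO family GTPases, suggesting that the recombinant protein was used as one member of a GTPase panel in biochemical assays, although the record does not describe the specific application.
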