>Addgene plasmid #55668 | RAP2C | depositor partial sequence | sequence record 86201 | RAP2C
ATGAGGGAATACAAGGTAGTGGTGTTAGGGAGCGGAGGGGTTGGCAAATCTGCCCTCACCGTGCAGTTTG
TCACCGGGACTTTCATTGAGAAATATGACCCCACCATTGAAGATTTCTACCGCAAAGAGATCGAAGTGGA
CTCTTCCCCGTCAGTACTGGAAATCCTGGACACCGCAGGAACCGAGCAGTTTGCCTCCATGAGAGATCTG
TACATCAAGAACGGCCAAGGTTTCATCCTGGTGTATAGTTTGGTTAATCAACAGTCTTTTCAGGATATCA
AGCCAATGAGAGATCAGATTGTGAGAGTGAAGAGATACGAGAAAGTCCCACTCATCCTAGTGGGAAACAA
AGTGGATCTGGAACCAGAGAGAGAGGTTATGTCTTCCGAAGGCAGAGCTCTGGCTCAAGAATGGGGCTGT
CCTTTCATGGAAACGTCAGCAAAAAGTAAATCAATGGTGGATGAACTTTTTGCTGAGATCGTCAGGCAAA
TGAACTATTCATCCCTGCCCGAGAAGCAAGATCAGTGTTGTACAACTTGTGTTGTCCAGTAA
