>Addgene plasmid #55668 | RAP2C | depositor partial sequence | sequence record 86202 | pGEX2T backbone
ACGTTATCGACTGCACGGTGCACCAATGCTTCTGGCGTCAGGCAGCCATCGGAAGCTGTGGTATGGCTGT
GCAGGTCGTAAATCACTGCATAATTCGTGTCGCTCAAGGCGCACTCCCGTTCTGGATAATGTTTTTTGCG
CCGACATCATAACGGTTCTGGCAAATATTCTGAAATGAGCTGTTGACAATTAATCATCGGCTCGTATAAT
GTGTGGAATTGTGAGCGGATAACAATTTCACACAGGAAACAGTATTCATGTCCCCTATACTAGGTTATTG
GAAAATTAAGGGCCTTGTGCAACCCACTCGACTTCTTTTGGAATATCTTGAAGAAAAATATGAAGAGCAT
TTGTATGAGCGCGATGAAGGTGATAAATGGCGAAACAAAAAGTTTGAATTGGGTTTGGAGTTTCCCAATC
TTCCTTATTATATTGATGGTGATGTTAAATTAACACAGTCTATGGCCATCATACGTTATATAGCTGACAA
GCACAACATGTTGGGTGGTTGTCCAAAAGAGCGTGCAGAGATTTCAATGCTTGAAGGAGCGGTTTTGGAT
ATTAGATACGGTGTTTCGAGAATTGCATATAGTAAAGACTTTGAAACTCTCAAAGTTGATTTTCTTAGCA
AGCTACCTGAAATGCTGAAAATGTTCGAAGATCGTTTATGTCATAAAACATATTTAAATGGTGATCATGT
AACCCATCCTGACTTCATGTTGTATGACGCTCTTGATGTTGTTTTATACATGGACCCAATGTGCCTGGAT
GCGTTCCCAAAATTAGTTTGTTTTAAAAAACGTATTGAAGCTATCCCACAAATTGATAAGTACTTGAAAT
CCAGCAAGTATATAGCATGGCCTTTGCAGGGCTGGCAAGCCACGTTTGGTGGTGGCGACCATCCTCCAAA
ATCGGATCTGGTTCCGCGTGGATCCCCGGGAATTCATCGTGACTGACTGACGATCTGCCTCGCGCGTTTC
GGTGATGACGGTGAAAACCTCTGACACATGCAGCTCCCGGAGACGGTCACAGCTTGTCTGTAAGCGGATG
CCGGGAGCAGACAAGCCCGTCAGGGCGCGTCAGCGGGTGTTGGCGGGTGTCGGGGCGCAGCCATGACCCA
GTCACGTAGCGATAGCGGAGTGTATAATTCTTGAAGACGAAAGGGCCTCGTGATACGCCTATTTTTATAG
GTTAATGTCATGATAATAATGGTTTCTTAGACGTCAGGTGGCACTTTTCGGGGAAATGTGCGCGGAACCC
CTATTTGTTTATTTTTCTAAATACATTCAAATATGTATCCGCTCATGAGACAATAACCCTGATAAATGCT
TCAATAATATTGAAAAAGGAAGAGTATGAGTATTCAACATTTCCGTGTCGCCCTTATTCCCTTTTTTGCG
GCATTTTGCCTTCCTGTTTTTGCTCACCCAGAAACGCTGGTGAAAGTAAAAGATGCTGAAGATCAGTTGG
GTGCACGAGTGGGTTACATCGAACTGGATCTCAACAGCGGTAAGATCCTTGAGAGTTTTCGCCCCGAAGA
ACGTTTTCCAATGATGAGCACTTTTAAAGTTCTGCTATGTGGCGCGGTATTATCCCGTGTTGACGCCGGG
CAAGAGCAACTCGGTCGCCGCATACACTATTCTCAGAATGACTTGGTTGAGTACTCACCAGTCACAGAAA
AGCATCTTACGGATGGCATGACAGTAAGAGAATTATGCAGTGCTGCCATAACCATGAGTGATAACACTGC
GGCCAACTTACTTCTGACAACGATCGGAGGACCGAAGGAGCTAACCGCTTTTTTGCACAACATGGGGGAT
CATGTAACTCGCCTTGATCGTTGGGAACCGGAGCTGAATGAAGCCATACCAAACGACGAGCGTGACACCA
CGATGCCTGCAGCAATGGCAACAACGTTGCGCAAACTATTAACTGGCGAACTACTTACTCTAGCTTCCCG
GCAACAATTAATAGACTGGATGGAGGCGGATAAAGTTGCAGGACCACTTCTGCGCTCGGCCCTTCCGGCT
GGCTGGTTTATTGCTGATAAATCTGGAGCCGGTGAGCGTGGGTCTCGCGGTATCATTGCAGCACTGGGGC
CAGATGGTAAGCCCTCCCGTATCGTAGTTATCTACACGACGGGGAGTCAGGCAACTATGGATGAACGAAA
TAGACAGATCGCTGAGATAGGTGCCTCACTGATTAAGCATTGGTAACTGTCAGACCAAGTTTACTCATAT
ATACTTTAGATTGATTTAAAACTTCATTTTTAATTTAAAAGGATCTAGGTGAAGATCCTTTTTGATAATC
TCATGACCAAAATCCCTTAACGTGAGTTTTCGTTCCACTGAGCGTCAGACCCCGTAGAAAAGATCAAAGG
ATCTTCTTGAGATCCTTTTTTTCTGCGCGTAATCTGCTGCTTGCAAACAAAAAAACCACCGCTACCAGCG
GTGGTTTGTTTGCCGGATCAAGAGCTACCAACTCTTTTTCCGAAGGTAACTGGCTTCAGCAGAGCGCAGA
TACCAAATACTGTCCTTCTAGTGTAGCCGTAGTTAGGCCACCACTTCAAGAACTCTGTAGCACCGCCTAC
ATACCTCGCTCTGCTAATCCTGTTACCAGTGGCTGCTGCCAGTGGCGATAAGTCGTGTCTTACCGGGTTG
GACTCAAGACGATAGTTACCGGATAAGGCGCAGCGGTCGGGCTGAACGGGGGGTTCGTGCACACAGCCCA
GCTTGGAGCGAACGACCTACACCGAACTGAGATACCTACAGCGTGAGCTATGAGAAAGCGCCACGCTTCC
CGAAGGGAGAAAGGCGGACAGGTATCCGGTAAGCGGCAGGGTCGGAACAGGAGAGCGCACGAGGGAGCTT
CCAGGGGGAAACGCCTGGTATCTTTATAGTCCTGTCGGGTTTCGCCACCTCTGACTTGAGCGTCGATTTT
TGTGATGCTCGTCAGGGGGGCGGAGCCTATGGAAAAACGCCAGCAACGCGGCCTTTTTACGGTTCCTGGC
CTTTTGCTGGCCTTTTGCTCACATGTTCTTTCCTGCGTTATCCCCTGATTCTGTGGATAACCGTATTACC
GCCTTTGAGTGAGCTGATACCGCTCGCCGCAGCCGAACGACCGAGCGCAGCGAGTCAGTGAGCGAGGAAG
CGGAAGAGCGCCTGATGCGGTATTTTCTCCTTACGCATCTGTGCGGTATTTCACACCGCATAAATTCCGA
CACCATCGAATGGTGCAAAACCTTTCGCGGTATGGCATGATAGCGCCCGGAAGAGAGTCAATTCAGGGTG
GTGAATGTGAAACCAGTAACGTTATACGATGTCGCAGAGTATGCCGGTGTCTCTTATCAGACCGTTTCCC
GCGTGGTGAACCAGGCCAGCCACGTTTCTGCGAAAACGCGGGAAAAAGTGGAAGCGGCGATGGCGGAGCT
GAATTACATTCCCAACCGCGTGGCACAACAACTGGCGGGCAAACAGTCGTTGCTGATTGGCGTTGCCACC
TCCAGTCTGGCCCTGCACGCGCCGTCGCAAATTGTCGCGGCGATTAAATCTCGCGCCGATCAACTGGGTG
CCAGCGTGGTGGTGTCGATGGTAGAACGAAGCGGCGTCGAAGCCTGTAAAGCGGCGGTGCACAATCTTCT
CGCGCAACGCGTCAGTGGGCTGATCATTAACTATCCGCTGGATGACCAGGATGCCATTGCTGTGGAAGCT
GCCTGCACTAATGTTCCGGCGTTATTTCTTGATGTCTCTGACCAGACACCCATCAACAGTATTATTTTCT
CCCATGAAGACGGTACGCGACTGGGCGTGGAGCATCTGGTCGCATTGGGTCACCAGCAAATCGCGCTGTT
AGCGGGCCCATTAAGTTCTGTCTCGGCGCGTCTGCGTCTGGCTGGCTGGCATAAATATCTCACTCGCAAT
CAAATTCAGCCGATAGCGGAACGGGAAGGCGACTGGAGTGCCATGTCCGGTTTTCAACAAACCATGCAAA
TGCTGAATGAGGGCATCGTTCCCACTGCGATGCTGGTTGCCAACGATCAGATGGCGCTGGGCGCAATGCG
CGCCATTACCGAGTCCGGGCTGCGCGTTGGTGCGGATATCTCGGTAGTGGGATACGACGATACCGAAGAC
AGCTCATGTTATATCCCGCCGTTAACCACCATCAAACAGGATTTTCGCCTGCTGGGGCAAACCAGCGTGG
ACCGCTTGCTGCAACTCTCTCAGGGCCAGGCGGTGAAGGGCAATCAGCTGTTGCCCGTCTCACTGGTGAA
AAGAAAAACCACCCTGGCGCCCAATACGCAAACCGCCTCTCCCCGCGCGTTGGCCGATTCATTAATGCAG
CTGGCACGACAGGTTTCCCGACTGGAAAGCGGGCAGTGAGCGCAACGCAATTAATGTGAGTTAGCTCACT
CATTAGGCACCCCAGGCTTTACACTTTATGCTTCCGGCTCGTATGTTGTGTGGAATTGTGAGCGGATAAC
AATTTCACACAGGAAACAGCTATGACCATGATTACGGATTCACTGGCCGTCGTTTTACAACGTCGTGACT
GGGAAAACCCTGGCGTTACCCAACTTAATCGCCTTGCAGCACATCCCCCTTTCGCCAGCTGGCGTAATAG
CGAAGAGGCCCGCACCGATCGCCCTTCCCAACAGTTGCGCAGCCTGAATGGCGAATGGCGCTTTGCCTGG
TTTCCGGCACCAGAAGCGGTGCCGGAAAGCTGGCTGGAGTGCGATCTTCCTGAGGCCGATACTGTCGTCG
TCCCCTCAAACTGGCAGATGCACGGTTACGATGCGCCCATCTACACCAACGTAACCTATCCCATTACGGT
CAATCCGCCGTTTGTTCCCACGGAGAATCCGACGGGTTGTTACTCGCTCACATTTAATGTTGATGAAAGC
TGGCTACAGGAAGGCCAGACGCGAATTATTTTTGATGGCGTTGGAATT
