>Addgene plasmid #55668 | RAP2C | addgene partial sequence | sequence record 90556 | pGEX5 5'-GGGCTGGCAAGCCACGTTTGGTG-3'
AATCGGATCTGGTTCCGCGTGGATCCAGGGAATACAAGGTAGTGGTGTTAGGGAGCGGAGGGGTTGGCAA
ATCTGCCCTCACCGTGCAGTTTGTCACCGGGACTTTCATTGAGAAATATGACCCCACCATTGAAGATTTC
TACCGCAAAGAGATCGAAGTGGACTCTTCCCCGTCAGTACTGGAAATCCTGGACACCGCAGGAACCGAGC
AGTTTGCCTCCATGAGAGATCTGTACATCAAGAACGGCCAAGGTTTCATCCTGGTGTATAGTTTGGTTAA
TCAACAGTCTTTTCAGGATATCAAGCCAATGAGAGATCAGATTGTGAGAGTGAAGAGATACGAGAAAGTC
CCACTCATCCTAGTGGGAAACAAAGTGGATCTGGAACCAGAGAGAGAGGTTATGTCTTCCGAAGGCAGAG
CTCTGGCTCAAGAATGGGGCTGTCCTTTCATGGAAACGTCAGCAAAAAGTAAATCAATGGTGGATGAACT
TTTTGCTGAGATCGTCAGGCAAATGAACTATTCATCCCTGCCCGAGAAGCAAGATCAGTGTTGTACAACT
TGTGTTGTCCAGTAAGAATTCATCGTGACTGACTGACGATCTGCCTCGCGCGTTTCGGTGATGACGGTGA
AAACCTCTGACACATGCAGCTCCCGGAGACGGTCACAGCTTGTCTGTAAGCGGATGCCGGGAGCAGACAA
GCCCGTCAGGGCGCGTCAGCGGGTGTTGGCGGGTGTCGGGGCGCAGCCATGACCCAGTCACGTAGCGATA
GCGGAGTGTATAATTCTTGAAGACGAAAGGGCCTCGTGATACGCCTATTTTTATAGGTTAATGTCATGAT
AATAATGGTTTCTTAGACGTCAGGTGGCACTTTTCGGGGAAATGTGCGCGGAACCCCTATTTGTTTATTT
TTCTAAATACATTCAAATATGTATCCGCTCATGAGACAATAACCCTGATAAATGCTTCAATAATATTGAA
AAAGGAAGAGTATGAGTAT
