>Addgene plasmid #55668 | RAP2C | addgene partial sequence | sequence record 90558 | pGEX3 5'-CCGGGAGCTGCATGTGTCAGAGG-3'
AACGCGCGAGGCAGATCGTCAGTCAGTCACGATGAATTCTTACTGGACAACACAAGTTGTACAACACTGA
TCTTGCTTCTCGGGCAGGGATGAATAGTTCATTTGCCTGACGATCTCAGCAAAAAGTTCATCCACCATTG
ATTTACTTTTTGCTGACGTTTCCATGAAAGGACAGCCCCATTCTTGAGCCAGAGCTCTGCCTTCGGAAGA
CATAACCTCTCTCTCTGGTTCCAGATCCACTTTGTTTCCCACTAGGATGAGTGGGACTTTCTCGTATCTC
TTCACTCTCACAATCTGATCTCTCATTGGCTTGATATCCTGAAAAGACTGTTGATTAACCAAACTATACA
CCAGGATGAAACCTTGGCCGTTCTTGATGTACAGATCTCTCATGGAGGCAAACTGCTCGGTTCCTGCGGT
GTCCAGGATTTCCAGTACTGACGGGGAAGAGTCCACTTCGATCTCTTTGCGGTAGAAATCTTCAATGGTG
GGGTCATATTTCTCAATGAAAGTCCCGGTGACAAACTGCACGGTGAGGGCAGATTTGCCAACCCCTCCGC
TCCCTAACACCACTACCTTGTATTCCCTGGATCCACGCGGAACCAGATCCGATTTTGGAGGATGGTCGCC
ACCACCAAACGTGGCTTGCCAGCCCTGCAAAGGCCATGCTATATACTTGCTGGATTTCAAGTACTTATCA
ATTTGTGGGATAGCTTCAATACGTTTTTTAAAACAAACTAATTTTGGGAACGCATCCAGGCACATTGGGT
CCATGTATAAAACAACATCAAGAGCGTCATACAACATGAAGTCAGGATGGGTTACATGATCACCATTTAA
ATATGTTTTATGACATAAACGATCTTCGAACATTTTCAGCATTTCAGGTAGCTTGCTAAGAAAATCAACT
TTGAGAGTTTCAAAGTCTTTACTATATGCAATTCTCGAAACACCGTATCTAATATCCAAAACCGCTCCTT
CAAGCATTGAAATCTCTGCACGCTCTTTTGGACAACCACCCAACATGTTGTGCTTGTCAGCTATATAACG
TATGATGGCCATA
